>Addgene plasmid #234016 | makeTCR_Hs.TRBV4-2 | addgene full sequence | sequence record 468331 | Addgene NGS Result
CGTCTCACCATGGGCTGCAGGCTGCTCTGCTGTGCGGTTCTCTGTCTCCTGGGAGCGGTCCCCATGGAAA
CGGGAGTTACGCAGACACCAAGACACCTGGTCATGGGAATGACAAATAAGAAGTCTTTGAAATGTGAACA
ACATCTGGGGCATAACGCTATGTATTGGTACAAGCAAAGTGCTAAGAAGCCACTGGAGCTCATGTTTGTC
TACAACTTTAAAGAACAGACTGAAAACAACAGTGTGCCAAGTCGCTTCTCACCTGAATGCCCCAACAGCT
CTCACTTATTCCTTCACCTACACACCCTGCAGCCAGAAGACTCGGCCCTGTATCTCTGTGTGAGACGCAG
GGAAGATGGCCGCGAAGAAAACGTCATAGCTGTTTCCTGACTGACCATTTAAATCATACCTGACCTCCAT
AGCAGAAAGTCAAAAGCCTCCGACCGGAGGCTTTTGACTTGATCGGCACGTAAGAGGTTCCAACTTTCAC
CATAATGAAATAAGATCACTACCGGGCGTATTTTTTGAGTTATCGAGATTTTCAGGAGCTAAGGAAGCTA
AAATGGAGAAAAAAATCACTGGATATACCACCGTTGATATATCCCAATGGCATCGTAAAGAACATTTTGA
GGCATTTCAGTCAGTTGCTCAATGTACCTATAACCAGACCGTTCAGCTGGATATTACGGCCTTTTTAAAG
ACCGTAAAGAAAAATAAGCACAAGTTTTATCCGGCCTTTATTCACATTCTTGCCCGCCTGATGAATGCTC
ATCCGGAATTTCGTATGGCAATGAAAGACGGTGAGCTGGTGATATGGGATAGTGTTCACCCTTGTTACAC
CGTTTTCCATGAGCAAACTGAAACGTTTTCATCGCTCTGGAGTGAATACCACGACGATTTCCGGCAGTTT
CTACACATATATTCGCAAGATGTGGCGTGTTACGGTGAAAACCTGGCCTATTTCCCTAAAGGGTTTATTG
AGAATATGTTTTTTGTCTCAGCCAATCCCTGGGTGAGTTTCACCAGTTTTGATTTAAACGTGGCCAATAT
GGACAACTTCTTCGCCCCCGTTTTCACCATGGGCAAATATTATACGCAAGGCGACAAGGTGCTGATGCCG
CTGGCGATTCAGGTTCATCATGCCGTTTGTGATGGCTTCCATGTCGGCAGAATGCTTAATGAATTACAAC
AGTACTGCGATGAGTGGCAGGGCGGGGCGTAATGAGGGCCCAAATGTAATCACCTGGCTCACCTTCGGGT
GGGCCTTTCTGCGTTGCTGGCGTTTTTCCATAGGCTCCGCCCCCCTGACGAGCATCACAAAAATCGATGC
TCAAGTCAGAGGTGGCGAAACCCGACAGGACTATAAAGATACCAGGCGTTTCCCCCTGGAAGCTCCCTCG
TGCGCTCTCCTGTTCCGACCCTGCCGCTTACCGGATACCTGTCCGCCTTTCTCCCTTCGGGAAGCGTGGC
GCTTTCTCATAGCTCACGCTGTAGGTATCTCAGTTCGGTGTAGGTCGTTCGCTCCAAGCTGGGCTGTGTG
CACGAACCCCCCGTTCAGCCCGACCGCTGCGCCTTATCCGGTAACTATCGTCTTGAGTCCAACCCGGTAA
GACACGACTTATCGCCACTGGCAGCAGCCACTGGTAACAGGATTAGCAGAGCGAGGTATGTAGGCGGTGC
TACAGAGTTCTTGAAGTGGTGGCCTAACTACGGCTACACTAGAAGAACAGTATTTGGTATCTGCGCTCTG
CTGAAGCCAGTTACCTCGGAAAAAGAGTTGGTAGCTCTTGATCCGGCAAACAAACCACCGCTGGTAGCGG
TGGTTTTTTTGTTTGCAAGCAGCAGATTACGCGCAGAAAAAAAGGATCTCAAGAAGATCCTTTGATTTTC
TACCGAAGAAAGGCCCACCCGTGAAGGTGAGCCAGTGAGTTGATTGCAGTCCAGTTACGCTGGAGTCTGA
GGCTCGTCCTGAATGATATCAAGCTTGAATTCGTTTGTAAAACGACGGCCAGTGCTAACCGTATCGCATT
GGCCATACCTACA
Features (pLannotate 1.2.2; 8 found; start..end, strand, type, name):
     10..339     +  CDS            TRBV4-2: TVB42_HUMAN - Also known as TCRBV7S3A2 From Homo sapiens (Human).
    428..459     +  terminator     tonB terminator: bidirectional E. coli tonB-P14 transcription terminator
    460..562     +  promoter       cat promoter: promoter of the E. coli cat gene encoding chloramphenicol acetyltransferase
    563..1219    +  CDS            cat: CAT_ECOLX - Experimental evidence at protein level: Swiss-Prot protein existence level 1. This enzyme is an effector of chloramphenicol resistance in bacteria. From Escherichia coli. This protein is used as a marker in many commonly used cloning vectors, such as pACYC184.
   1246..1273    +  terminator     T7Te terminator: phage T7 early transcription terminator
   1285..1872    -  rep_origin     ori: high-copy-number ColE1/pMB1/pBR322/pUC origin of replication
   1894..1923    -  terminator     T3Te terminator: phage T3 early transcription terminator
   1995..2014    -  CDS            lacZα (fragment): LacZα fragment of β-galactosidase; lacZ fragment
