[The description below was written by a language model from this plasmid's Addgene catalogue record and pLannotate feature annotations shown in this document.]
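Description:
makeTCR_Hs.TRBV4-2 is a small synthetic-biology part plasmid (about 2.0 kb in the sequenced record) that stores a single human T cell receptor beta-chain variable gene segment, TRBV4-2, as a module for the makeTCR assembly system. The custom pmakeTCR backbone is minimal, roughly 1.7 kb. It carries a high-copy ColE1/pUC-type origin of replication for propagation in E. coli and a chloramphenicol acetyltransferase (cat) gene driven by its own cat promoter for chloramphenicol selection. Short transcription terminators (tonB, T7Te and T3Te) flank the resistance cassette and origin, which would insulate the stored part from read-through transcription. A short residual lacZα fragment is also annotated and appears to be a vestige of the backbone rather than a functional screening marker.

The payload is the synthetic TRBV4-2 coding segment of about 330 bp, which matches the human TRBV4-2 protein entry in the annotation. No promoter drives it, so the plasmid is a donor of sequence and not an expression construct. The insert is bounded by defined four-base junctions at its 5′ and 3′ ends that are recorded as preserved. This is consistent with the use of fixed overhangs to join the V segment in order with other modules, although the record does not name the enzyme used or the other parts of the assembly. M13 forward and reverse priming sites allow the insert to be verified by sequencing. Its stated purpose is to supply the human TRBV gene in the makeTCR platform, a modular scheme for rapid, single-step synthesis of complete T cell receptor sequences.
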