Addgene plasmid #234016: makeTCR_Hs.TRBV4-2
Purpose: Hs TRBV gene for makeTCR assembly
Depositing lab: Michael Platten. Depositing organization: Deutsches Krebsforschungszentrum (DKFZ). Publication: makeTCR: A Modular Platform for Rapid, Flexible, Scalable, Single-Step T Cell Receptor Synthesis. Hamberger M, Neuhoff M-T, Pietrantonio SV, Boschert T, Maldonado Torres C, Errerd A, Tan CL, Lindner JM, Platten M, Green EW. bioRxiv 2025.04.27.647198 10.1101/2025.04.27.647198.
Backbone
  Vector backbone: pmakeTCR
  Backbone manufacturer: custom
  Backbone size w/o insert (bp): 1710
  Vector type: Synthetic Biology
Growth in bacteria
  Bacterial resistance: Chloramphenicol, 25 μg/mL
  Growth temperature: 37°C
  Growth strain: DH5alpha
  Copy number: High Copy
Gene/Insert
  Gene/Insert name: TRBV4-2 (alt name: ENSG00000259829)
  Species: H. sapiens (human)
  Insert size (bp): 333
  Entrez Gene: TRBV4-2 (a.k.a. TCRBV4S2, TCRBV7S3A2, TCRBV7S3A2T, TRBV42)
  Promoter: n/a
  Cloning method: Restriction Enzyme; 5′ cloning site CCAT (not destroyed); 3′ cloning site TGTG (not destroyed)
  Sequencing primers: 5′ M13 (-21) Forward; 3′ M13 Reverse
Resource information
  A portion of this plasmid was derived from a plasmid made by: synthetic
Terms and licenses: Academic/Nonprofit Terms; Industry Terms: Not Available to Industry
Depositor comments: Please visit https://doi.org/10.1101/2025.04.27.647198 for bioRxiv preprint.
How to cite: makeTCR_Hs.TRBV4-2 was a gift from Michael Platten (Addgene plasmid # 234016 ; http://n2t.net/addgene:234016 ; RRID:Addgene_234016)
